>Addgene plasmid #226662 | pTBL3445 MTK3-mTagBFP2 | addgene full sequence | sequence record 451080 | Addgene NGS Result
CGCGTTGCTGGCGTTTTTCCATAGGCTCCGCCCCCCTGACGAGCATCACAAAAATCGACGCTCAAGTCAG
AGGTGGCGAAACCCGACAGGACTATAAAGATACCAGGCGTTTCCCCCTGGAAGCTCCCTCGTGCGCTCTC
CTGTTCCGACCCTGCCGCTTACCGGATACCTGTCCGCCTTTCTCCCTTCGGGAAGCGTGGCGCTTTCTCA
TAGCTCACGCTGTAGGTATCTCAGTTCGGTGTAGGTCGTTCGCTCCAAGCTGGGCTGTGTGCACGAACCC
CCCGTTCAGCCCGACCGCTGCGCCTTATCCGGTAACTATCGTCTTGAGTCCAACCCGGTAAGACACGACT
TATCGCCACTGGCAGCAGCCACTGGTAACAGGATTAGCAGAGCGAGGTATGTAGGCGGTGCTACAGAGTT
CTTGAAGTGGTGGCCTAACTACGGCTACACTAGAAGAACAGTATTTGGTATCTGCGCTCTGCTGAAGCCA
GTTACCTTCGGAAAAAGAGTTGGTAGCTCTTGATCCGGCAAACAAACCACCGCTGGTAGCGGTGGTTTTT
TTGTTTGCAAGCAGCAGATTACGCGCAGAAAAAAAGGATCTCAAGAAGATCCTTTGATCTTTTCTACGGG
GTCTGACGCTCAGTGGAACGAAAACTCACGTTAAGGGATTTTGGTCATGATTGATCGGGCACGTAAGAGG
TTCCAACTTTCACCATAATGAAATAAGATCACTACCGGGCGTATTTTTTGAGTTATCGAGATTTTCAGGA
GCTAAGGAAGCTAAAATGGAGAAAAAAATCACTGGATATACCACCGTTGATATATCCCAATGGCATCGTA
AAGAACATTTTGAGGCATTTCAGTCAGTTGCTCAATGTACCTATAACCAGACCGTTCAGCTGGATATTAC
GGCCTTTTTAAAGACCGTAAAGAAAAATAAGCACAAGTTTTATCCGGCCTTTATTCACATTCTTGCCCGC
CTGATGAATGCTCATCCGGAATTTCGTATGGCAATGAAAGACGGTGAGCTGGTGATATGGGATAGTGTTC
ACCCTTGTTACACCGTTTTCCATGAGCAAACTGAAACGTTTTCATCGCTCTGGAGTGAATACCACGACGA
TTTCCGGCAGTTTCTACACATATATTCGCAAGATGTGGCGTGTTACGGTGAAAACCTGGCCTATTTCCCT
AAAGGGTTTATTGAGAATATGTTTTTCGTTTCAGCCAATCCCTGGGTGAGTTTCACCAGTTTTGATTTAA
ACGTGGCCAATATGGACAACTTCTTCGCCCCCGTTTTCACCATGGGCAAATATTATACGCAAGGCGACAA
GGTGCTGATGCCGCTGGCGATTCAGGTTCATCATGCCGTTTGTGATGGCTTCCATGTCGGCAGAATGCTT
AATGAATTACAACAGTACTGCGATGAGTGGCAGGGCGGGGCGTAATTTGATATCGAGCTCGCTTGGACTC
CTGTTGATAGATCCAGTAATGACCTCAGAACTCCATCTGGATTTGTTCAGAACGCTCGGTTGCCGCCGGG
CGTTTTTTATTGGTCTGGTCTCAGGATACCTTCCTTTTCTTTTTTGGACCTCCACCATTAAGCTTGTGCC
CCAGTTTGCTAGGGAGGTCGCAGTATCTGGCCACTGCCACCTCGTGCTGCTCGACGTAGGTTTCGTTGTT
GGCCTCCTTGATTCTTTCCAGTCTGTAGTCCACATAGTAGACGCCAGGCATCTTGAGGTTCTTAGCGGGT
TTCTTGGATCTATATGTGGTCTTGATGTTTGCGATCAGATGGCTCCCGCCCACGAGCTTCAGGGCCATGT
CGTTTCTGCCTTCCAGGCCGCCGTCAGCGGGGTACAGCGTTTCGGTGAAGGCCTCCCAGCCGAGTGTTTT
CTTCTGCATCACAGGGCCGTTGGATGTGAAGTTCACCCCTCTGATCTTGACGTTGTAGATGAGGCAGCCG
TCCTGGAGGCTGGTGTCCTGGGTAGCGGTCAGCACGCCCCCGTCTTCGTATGTGGTGACTCTCTCCCATG
TGAAGCCCTCAGGGAAGGACTGCTTGAAGAAGTCGGGGATGCCCTGGGTGTGGTTGATGAAGGTCTTGCT
GCCGTAGAGGAAGCTAGTAGCCAGGATGTCGAAGGCGAAGGGGAGAGGGCCGCCCTCGACCACCTTGATT
CTCATGGTCTGGGTGCCCTCGTAGGGCTTGCCTTCGCCCTCGGATGTGCACTTGAAGTGATGGTTGTCCA
CGGTGCCCTCCATGTACAGCTTCATGTGCATGTTCTCCTTAATCAGCTCGCTCATATGAGACCGACTACG
GTTATCCACAGAATCAGGGGATAACGCAGGAAAGAACATGTGAGCAAAAGGCCAGCAAAAGGCCAGGAAC
CGTAAAAAGGC
Features (pLannotate 1.2.2; 6 found; start..end, strand, type, name):
     16..604     -  rep_origin     ori: high-copy-number ColE1/pMB1/pBR322/pUC origin of replication
    688..785     +  promoter       cat promoter: promoter of the E. coli cat gene encoding chloramphenicol acetyltransferase
    786..1442    +  CDS            cat: CAT_ECOLX - Experimental evidence at protein level: Swiss-Prot protein existence level 1. This enzyme is an effector of chloramphenicol resistance in bacteria. From Escherichia coli. This protein is used as a marker in many commonly used cloning vectors, such as pACYC184.
   1516..1550    +  terminator     lambda t0 terminator: minimal transcription terminator from phage lambda (Scholtissek and Grosse, 1987)
   1597..2295    -  CDS            TagBFP: TagBFP is a basic (constitutively fluorescent) blue fluorescent protein published in 2008, derived from Entacmaea quadricolor. It is reported to be a very rapidly-maturing monomer with very low acid sensitivity.
   2307..2359    -  rep_origin     RSF ori (fragment): Plasmids containing the RSF 1030 origin of replication can be propagated in E. coli cells that contain additional plasmids with compatible origins.
