[The description below was written by a language model from this plasmid's Addgene catalogue record and pLannotate feature annotations shown in this document.]
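Description:
pTBL3445 MTK3-mTagBFP2 is a small (about 2.4 kb) synthetic-biology part plasmid built in the MTK3 backbone of the Mammalian Toolkit, a hierarchical modular cloning system in which standardised parts are stored in bacterial vectors and later combined into transcription units. It is an E. coli storage and assembly plasmid rather than an expression vector. It replicates through a high-copy ColE1/pUC-type origin and is selected with chloramphenicol via a cat gene driven by its native cat promoter and followed by a lambda t0 terminator. The feature annotation also flags a short fragment with similarity to the RSF origin next to the insert. At roughly 50 nt, this is unlikely to be a functional replicon.

The payload is the coding sequence of mTagBFP2, a monomeric, constitutively fluorescent blue protein in the TagBFP lineage derived from Entacmaea quadricolor. The automated annotation labels it TagBFP, while the catalogue record identifies it as the improved mTagBFP2 variant. The insert was placed into the backbone by Gibson cloning and has no promoter of its own, as expected for a position-3 part, the slot the toolkit uses for coding sequences. The annotation lists no tags, terminator or other regulatory elements associated with the insert.

The plasmid is intended as a reusable building block. The mTagBFP2 coding sequence can be combined with separate promoter and terminator/polyadenylation parts from the toolkit to make blue fluorescent reporter or marker cassettes for mammalian cells. It was deposited in connection with work on recording sequential cellular events into DNA, although the record does not state its specific role in those experiments.
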