Addgene plasmid #226662: pTBL3445 MTK3-mTagBFP2
Purpose: MTK3 part containing the coding sequence of mTagBFP2
Depositing lab: Chang Liu. Depositing organization: University of California, Irvine. Publication: Open-ended molecular recording of sequential cellular events into DNA. Loveless TB, Carlson CK, Dentzel Helmy CA, Hu VJ, Ross SK, Demelo MC, Murtaza A, Liang G, Ficht M, Singhai A, Pajoh-Casco MJ, Liu CC. Nat Chem Biol. 2025 Apr;21(4):512-521. doi: 10.1038/s41589-024-01764-5. Epub 2024 Nov 14. PubMed 39543397.
Backbone
  Vector backbone: MTK3
  Backbone manufacturer: Hana El-Samad Lab
  Vector type: Synthetic Biology
Growth in bacteria
  Bacterial resistance: Chloramphenicol, 25 μg/mL
  Growth temperature: 37°C
  Growth strain: DH5alpha
  Copy number: High Copy
Gene/Insert
  Gene/Insert name: mTagBFP2
  Species: Synthetic
  Promoter: none
  Cloning method: Gibson Cloning
  Sequencing primers: 5′ ColE1
Resource information
  A portion of this plasmid was derived from a plasmid made by: Ron Vale (mTagBFP2 was obtained from Addgene plasmid #60903), and Hana El-Samad (Mammalian Toolkit, Kit #1000000180).
Terms and licenses: Academic/Nonprofit Terms; Industry Terms: Not Available to Industry
Depositor comments: Please visit https://doi.org/10.1101/2021.11.05.467507 for bioRxiv preprint.
How to cite: pTBL3445 MTK3-mTagBFP2 was a gift from Chang Liu (Addgene plasmid # 226662 ; http://n2t.net/addgene:226662 ; RRID:Addgene_226662)
